Addgene plasmid #218193: pET-29b(+)_His-CBD-3C-EmPNGaseF
Purpose: Bacterial expression of a His-tagged Chitin Binding fusion of Elizabethkingia miricola PNGaseF
Depositing lab: Florence Pojer. Depositing organization: Swiss Federal Institute of Technology (EPFL).
Backbone
  Vector backbone: pET-29b(+)
  Backbone manufacturer: Novagen
  Vector type: Bacterial Expression
Growth in bacteria
  Bacterial resistance: Kanamycin, 50 μg/mL
  Growth temperature: 37°C
  Growth strain: DH5alpha
  Growth instructions: For expression, grow in your preferred BL21(DE3) or related strain. Induce with 0.5 mM IPTG at 18C overnight or in autoinduction media at 18C overnight.
  Copy number: Low Copy
Gene/Insert
  Gene/Insert name: PNGaseF (alt name: A_pET-29b(+)_His-CBD-3C-EmPNGaseF)
  Species: Elizabethkingia miricola
  Mutation: codon optimized Ecoli, residues 41-354
  GenBank ID: P21163 AAA85323
  Promoter: T7
  Tag / fusion protein: tufA-His-CBD-3C (N terminal on insert)
  Cloning method: Gene Synthesis
  Sequencing primers: 5′ T7promoter; 3′ T7terminator
Terms and licenses: Academic/Nonprofit Terms; Industry Terms: Not Available to Industry
How to cite: pET-29b(+)_His-CBD-3C-EmPNGaseF was a gift from Florence Pojer (Addgene plasmid # 218193 ; http://n2t.net/addgene:218193 ; RRID:Addgene_218193)
