[The description below was written by a language model from this plasmid's Addgene catalogue record and pLannotate feature annotations shown in this document.]
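Description:
pET-29b(+)_His-CBD-3C-EmPNGaseF is a bacterial expression plasmid built on the Novagen pET-29b(+) backbone for producing peptide-N-glycosidase F (PNGase F) from Elizabethkingia miricola in E. coli. It replicates from a pBR322-type ColE1 origin accompanied by the rop gene and the bom region, which keep it at low copy number, and is selected with kanamycin through the aph(3')-Ia KanR gene. An f1 origin is also present, along with short tetracycline-resistance fragments and a partial AmpR promoter that are non-functional backbone remnants.

The insert was made by gene synthesis, is codon optimized for E. coli and encodes residues 41–354 of PNGase F. It is transcribed from a T7 promoter controlled by an adjacent lac operator, translated from the T7 gene 10 ribosome binding site, and followed by the T7 terminator. The plasmid-borne lacI gene supplies repressor, so expression needs a host providing T7 RNA polymerase, such as a BL21(DE3)-type strain, and is switched on by IPTG or autoinduction. The record lists the N-terminal fusion as tufA-His-CBD-3C: a histidine tag, a chitin-binding domain (annotated as a fragment of Bacillus circulans chitinase A1) and a 3C protease cleavage site. The tufA and 3C elements are not annotated separately in the feature table. The annotation also shows a short His-tag fragment just downstream of the PNGase F coding region, but whether it is translated in frame is not stated.

The tags offer metal-affinity or chitin-based capture of the enzyme, and the 3C site should allow their removal. PNGase F releases whole N-linked glycans from glycoproteins and glycopeptides, so the plasmid serves as a source of recombinant deglycosylation enzyme for laboratory use.
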