Features (pLannotate 1.2.2; 21 found; start..end, strand, type, name):
     24..41      -  CDS            9xHis (fragment): 9xHis affinity tag
     54..995     -  CDS            ngl (fragment): PNGF_ELIMR - Also known as png. Experimental evidence at protein level: Swiss-Prot protein existence level 1. Cleaves an entire glycan from a glycoprotein. Requires that the glycosylated asparagine moiety (reaction 1) be substituted on its amino (R1) and carboxyl (R2) terminus with a polypeptide chain. From Elizabethkingia miricola (Chryseobacterium miricola). Widely used for the removal of N-glycans from glycoproteinss and glycopeptides in laboratory.
   1056..1211    -  CDS            chiA1 (fragment): CHIA1_BACCI - Experimental evidence at protein level: Swiss-Prot protein existence level 1. From Bacillus circulans.
   1230..1250    -  CDS            7xHis: 6xHis affinity tag
   1282..1304    -  RBS            RBS: efficient ribosome binding site from bacteriophage T7 gene 10 (Olins and Rangwala, 1989)
   1319..1343    -  protein_bind   lac operator: The lac repressor binds to the lac operator to inhibit transcription in E. coli. This inhibition can be relieved by adding lactose or isopropyl-β-D-thiogalactopyranoside (IPTG). lac repressor encoded by lacI
   1344..1362    -  promoter       T7 promoter: promoter for bacteriophage T7 RNA polymerase
   1388..1667    +  CDS            TcR (fragment): tetracycline efflux protein; tet; confers resistance to tetracycline
   1675..1752    +  promoter       lacI promoter: lacI
   1753..2835    +  CDS            lacI: lac repressor; lacI; The lac repressor binds to the lac operator to inhibit transcription in E. coli. This inhibition can be relieved by adding lactose or isopropyl-β-D-thiogalactopyranoside (IPTG).
   2848..2869    +  protein_bind   CAP binding site: CAP binding activates transcription in the presence of cAMP. E. coli catabolite activator protein
   2884..3175    +  CDS            TcR (fragment): tetracycline efflux protein; tet; confers resistance to tetracycline
   3247..3627    -  CDS            YPB1_ECOLX: Protein predicted: Swiss-Prot protein existence level 4. From Escherichia coli.
   3644..3835    +  CDS            rop: Rop protein, which maintains plasmids at low copy number; rop
   3937..4076    +  misc_feature   bom: basis of mobility region from pBR322
   4262..4850    -  rep_origin     ori: high-copy-number ColE1/pMB1/pBR322/pUC origin of replication
   4972..5787    +  CDS            KanR: aminoglycoside phosphotransferase; aph(3')-Ia; confers resistance to kanamycin in bacteria or G418 (Geneticin®) in eukaryotes
   5796..5853    -  promoter       AmpR promoter (fragment): bla
   5906..6334    -  rep_origin     f1 ori (sequence partly withheld): f1 bacteriophage origin of replication; arrow indicates direction of (+) strand synthesis
   6371..6418    -  terminator     T7 terminator: transcription terminator for bacteriophage T7 RNA polymerase
   6426..14      -  CDS            SET1 (fragment) (across the origin): solubility-enhancement tag derived from T7 phage gene 10B
>Addgene plasmid #218193 | pET-29b(+)_His-CBD-3C-EmPNGaseF | addgene full sequence | sequence record 431798 | Addgene NGS Result
GCTTTGTTAGCAGCCGGATCTCAGTGGTGGTGGTGGTGGTGCTCGAGCTATTAATTCGTAACTACAGGTG
CCGAGATGGGAGTATTAGATTTTGCGATTACAAATGATGAAATTGCGTAGAAGGCGTCGCCATTGGTCCC
GTTGTTCGTCCACGATTGGAACTTGTACTCATACGAGAAAGTAGATCCAGTCAGGGAGTTATTCAGAACG
TCAATACGCGTAGGAACTGCCATTCCAGGACACCAACCTGCGCGATCTGGCGCCCAATTCCCAGGTGATT
GGTTGTTGATAGGATTGGCACTACACCCTAAAGCTCCTAACTGATGTTGGAACGTGTTAGCGTTGTTGAT
GGCAATTGTATGGGTGCGAAAACACCACTCCGCACAACCACGCGAGCCAGCATCGTATGGTTTAGCATGG
CCCCAGCCGCTGATAGTGGTGCGCAAATATGCCTTCTCGGTGTTTGTTGGCAATTGGATGTTCTTCTTCA
GCCCTAATGTATGCGCTTTACCATACGGGACCCCGTCGATGGAAGATTTGTTGTATTGAATGACGGGGAC
CACGGCACTGTACTTATAGTCCGGGGTGCCATACACGATGTCAAAATCGACACTATATTCGCGGCCCTTG
GCCAACCAGGTCTCGGTGTAGATTTTAAGCTCTGTATTTCCACTAAGTAATGACTTAAAGTCCGTAACAT
CAATCTCCAGTCCACGGGGCAATTTCTCGGTGCCGACCCAGTAAGGTGTAATGAAACGTCCGATTTCATA
CCATTCACCGGTGGTCTTGTTCTTGACATATACATTAGCATAGCGATCCCATTCGTCGCATGTTTTATTA
GGGCACTCATTTTTGATGAACATTTTAATAGTTTTGACCGTTGTTACGTCCGCCGGAAAGGTGAACGTCC
CTTCGGCACTTTGGCTCAACCCGTCTCCGAAAGCATTCTTGACTTTGTCGAACGTCTTAATATTGACCGT
GTTATCGGCCGGCGCGGATCCTGGACCTTGGAACAATACCTCCAATCCGGTAGTCGGAATATCGTAGTCA
CCAGATTGCAGTTGCCATAAGGCGGGTACGTTGGATGGCTCCCAACCGGCAAGACTTGTGTGAGGTTGAA
GGCATTTATACGTTTTGCCGTTATACGTGACCAACTGCCCTGCTGTGTAGGCGGTGTTCACTTGCCAGGC
TGACACGCCTGGATTCGTGGTGCCTGAGTTGGCAGATCCATGGTGATGGTGATGATGATGATGATGGTGT
TTTTCTTTAGACATATGTATATCTCCTTCTTAAAGTTAAACAAAATTATTTCTAGAGGGGAATTGTTATC
CGCTCACAATTCCCCTATAGTGAGTCGTATTAATTTCGCGGGATCGAGATCGATCTCGATCCTCTACGCC
GGACGCATCGTGGCCGGCATCACCGGCGCCACAGGTGCGGTTGCTGGCGCCTATATCGCCGACATCACCG
ATGGGGAAGATCGGGCTCGCCACTTCGGGCTCATGAGCGCTTGTTTCGGCGTGGGTATGGTGGCAGGCCC
CGTGGCCGGGGGACTGTTGGGCGCCATCTCCTTGCATGCACCATTCCTTGCGGCGGCGGTGCTCAACGGC
CTCAACCTACTACTGGGCTGCTTCCTAATGCAGGAGTCGCATAAGGGAGAGCGTCGAGATCCCGGACACC
ATCGAATGGCGCAAAACCTTTCGCGGTATGGCATGATAGCGCCCGGAAGAGAGTCAATTCAGGGTGGTGA
ATGTGAAACCAGTAACGTTATACGATGTCGCAGAGTATGCCGGTGTCTCTTATCAGACCGTTTCCCGCGT
GGTGAACCAGGCCAGCCACGTTTCTGCGAAAACGCGGGAAAAAGTGGAAGCGGCGATGGCGGAGCTGAAT
TACATTCCCAACCGCGTGGCACAACAACTGGCGGGCAAACAGTCGTTGCTGATTGGCGTTGCCACCTCCA
GTCTGGCCCTGCACGCGCCGTCGCAAATTGTCGCGGCGATTAAATCTCGCGCCGATCAACTGGGTGCCAG
CGTGGTGGTGTCGATGGTAGAACGAAGCGGCGTCGAAGCCTGTAAAGCGGCGGTGCACAATCTTCTCGCG
CAACGCGTCAGTGGGCTGATCATTAACTATCCGCTGGATGACCAGGATGCCATTGCTGTGGAAGCTGCCT
GCACTAATGTTCCGGCGTTATTTCTTGATGTCTCTGACCAGACACCCATCAACAGTATTATTTTCTCCCA
TGAAGACGGTACGCGACTGGGCGTGGAGCATCTGGTCGCATTGGGTCACCAGCAAATCGCGCTGTTAGCG
GGCCCATTAAGTTCTGTCTCGGCGCGTCTGCGTCTGGCTGGCTGGCATAAATATCTCACTCGCAATCAAA
TTCAGCCGATAGCGGAACGGGAAGGCGACTGGAGTGCCATGTCCGGTTTTCAACAAACCATGCAAATGCT
GAATGAGGGCATCGTTCCCACTGCGATGCTGGTTGCCAACGATCAGATGGCGCTGGGCGCAATGCGCGCC
ATTACCGAGTCCGGGCTGCGCGTTGGTGCGGACATCTCGGTAGTGGGATACGACGATACCGAAGACAGCT
CATGTTATATCCCGCCGTTAACCACCATCAAACAGGATTTTCGCCTGCTGGGGCAAACCAGCGTGGACCG
CTTGCTGCAACTCTCTCAGGGCCAGGCGGTGAAGGGCAATCAGCTGTTGCCCGTCTCACTGGTGAAAAGA
AAAACCACCCTGGCGCCCAATACGCAAACCGCCTCTCCCCGCGCGTTGGCCGATTCATTAATGCAGCTGG
CACGACAGGTTTCCCGACTGGAAAGCGGGCAGTGAGCGCAACGCAATTAATGTAAGTTAGCTCACTCATT
AGGCACCGGGATCTCGACCGATGCCCTTGAGAGCCTTCAACCCAGTCAGCTCCTTCCGGTGGGCGCGGGG
CATGACTATCGTCGCCGCACTTATGACTGTCTTCTTTATCATGCAACTCGTAGGACAGGTGCCGGCAGCG
CTCTGGGTCATTTTCGGCGAGGACCGCTTTCGCTGGAGCGCGACGATGATCGGCCTGTCGCTTGCGGTAT
TCGGAATCTTGCACGCCCTCGCTCAAGCCTTCGTCACTGGTCCCGCCACCAAACGTTTCGGCGAGAAGCA
GGCCATTATCGCCGGCATGGCGGCCCCACGGGTGCGCATGATCGTGCTCCTGTCGTTGAGGACCCGGCTA
GGCTGGCGGGGTTGCCTTACTGGTTAGCAGAATGAATCACCGATACGCGAGCGAACGTGAAGCGACTGCT
GCTGCAAAACGTCTGCGACCTGAGCAACAACATGAATGGTCTTCGGTTTCCGTGTTTCGTAAAGTCTGGA
AACGCGGAAGTCAGCGCCCTGCACCATTATGTTCCGGATCTGCATCGCAGGATGCTGCTGGCTACCCTGT
GGAACACCTACATCTGTATTAACGAAGCGCTGGCATTGACCCTGAGTGATTTTTCTCTGGTCCCGCCGCA
TCCATACCGCCAGTTGTTTACCCTCACAACGTTCCAGTAACCGGGCATGTTCATCATCAGTAACCCGTAT
CGTGAGCATCCTCTCTCGTTTCATCGGTATCATTACCCCCATGAACAGAAATCCCCCTTACACGGAGGCA
TCAGTGACCAAACAGGAAAAAACCGCCCTTAACATGGCCCGCTTTATCAGAAGCCAGACATTAACGCTTC
TGGAGAAACTCAACGAGCTGGACGCGGATGAACAGGCAGACATCTGTGAATCGCTTCACGACCACGCTGA
TGAGCTTTACCGCAGCTGCCTCGCGCGTTTCGGTGATGACGGTGAAAACCTCTGACACATGCAGCTCCCG
GAGACGGTCACAGCTTGTCTGTAAGCGGATGCCGGGAGCAGACAAGCCCGTCAGGGCGCGTCAGCGGGTG
TTGGCGGGTGTCGGGGCGCAGCCATGACCCAGTCACGTAGCGATAGCGGAGTGTATACTGGCTTAACTAT
GCGGCATCAGAGCAGATTGTACTGAGAGTGCACCATTGCGGTGTGAAATACCGCACAGATGCGTAAGGAG
AAAATACCGCATCAGGCGCTCTTCCGCTTCCTCGCTCACTGACTCGCTGCGCTCGGTCGTTCGGCTGCGG
CGAGCGGTATCAGCTCACTCAAAGGCGGTAATACGGTTATCCACAGAATCAGGGGATAACGCAGGAAAGA
ACATGTGAGCAAAAGGCCAGCAAAAGGCCAGGAACCGTAAAAAGGCCGCGTTGCTGGCGTTTTTCCATAG
GCTCCGCCCCCCTGACGAGCATCACAAAAATCGACGCTCAAGTCAGAGGTGGCGAAACCCGACAGGACTA
TAAAGATACCAGGCGTTTCCCCCTGGAAGCTCCCTCGTGCGCTCTCCTGTTCCGACCCTGCCGCTTACCG
GATACCTGTCCGCCTTTCTCCCTTCGGGAAGCGTGGCGCTTTCTCATAGCTCACGCTGTAGGTATCTCAG
TTCGGTGTAGGTCGTTCGCTCCAAGCTGGGCTGTGTGCACGAACCCCCCGTTCAGCCCGACCGCTGCGCC
TTATCCGGTAACTATCGTCTTGAGTCCAACCCGGTAAGACACGACTTATCGCCACTGGCAGCAGCCACTG
GTAACAGGATTAGCAGAGCGAGGTATGTAGGCGGTGCTACAGAGTTCTTGAAGTGGTGGCCTAACTACGG
CTACACTAGAAGGACAGTATTTGGTATCTGCGCTCTGCTGAAGCCAGTTACCTTCGGAAAAAGAGTTGGT
AGCTCTTGATCCGGCAAACAAACCACCGCTGGTAGCGGTGGTTTTTTTGTTTGCAAGCAGCAGATTACGC
GCAGAAAAAAAGGATCTCAAGAAGATCCTTTGATCTTTTCTACGGGGTCTGACGCTCAGTGGAACGAAAA
CTCACGTTAAGGGATTTTGGTCATGAACAATAAAACTGTCTGCTTACATAAACAGTAATACAAGGGGTGT
TATGAGCCATATTCAACGGGAAACGTCTTGCTCTAGGCCGCGATTAAATTCCAACATGGATGCTGATTTA
TATGGGTATAAATGGGCTCGCGATAATGTCGGGCAATCAGGTGCGACAATCTATCGATTGTATGGGAAGC
CCGATGCGCCAGAGTTGTTTCTGAAACATGGCAAAGGTAGCGTTGCCAATGATGTTACAGATGAGATGGT
CAGACTAAACTGGCTGACGGAATTTATGCCTCTTCCGACCATCAAGCATTTTATCCGTACTCCTGATGAT
GCATGGTTACTCACCACTGCGATCCCCGGGAAAACAGCATTCCAGGTATTAGAAGAATATCCTGATTCAG
GTGAAAATATTGTTGATGCGCTGGCAGTGTTCCTGCGCCGGTTGCATTCGATTCCTGTTTGTAATTGTCC
TTTTAACAGCGATCGCGTATTTCGTCTCGCTCAGGCGCAATCACGAATGAATAACGGTTTGGTTGATGCG
AGTGATTTTGATGACGAGCGTAATGGCTGGCCTGTTGAACAAGTCTGGAAAGAAATGCATAAACTTTTGC
CATTCTCACCGGATTCAGTCGTCACTCATGGTGATTTCTCACTTGATAACCTTATTTTTGACGAGGGGAA
ATTAATAGGTTGTATTGATGTTGGACGAGTCGGAATCGCAGACCGATACCAGGATCTTGCCATCCTATGG
AACTGCCTCGGTGAGTTTTCTCCTTCATTACAGAAACGGCTTTTTCAAAAATATGGTATTGATAATCCTG
ATATGAATAAATTGCAGTTTCATTTGATGCTCGATGAGTTTTTCTAAGAATTAATTCATGAGCGGATACA
TATTTGAATGTATTTAGAAAAATAAACAAATAGGGGTTCCGCGCACATTTCCCCGAAAAGTGCCACCTAA
ATTGTAAGCGTTAATATTTTGTTAAAATTCGCGTTAAATTTTTGTTAAATCAGCTCATTTTTTAACCAAT
AGGCCGAAATCGGCAAAATCCCTTATAAATCAAAAGAATAGACCGAGATAGGGT
[37 nt withheld, positions 6005-6041]
AAAGAACGTGGACTCCAACGTCAAAGG
[49 nt withheld, positions 6069-6117]
T
[91 nt withheld, positions 6119-6209]
G
[124 nt withheld, positions 6211-6334]
CCCATTCGCCAATCCGGATATAGTTCCTCCTTTCAGCAAAAAACCCCTCAAGACCCGTTTAGAGGCCCCA
AGGGGTTATGCTAGTTATTGCTCAGCGGTGGCAGCAGCCAACTCAGCTTCCTTTCGG
